Addgene plasmid #172908: pGP-AAV-syn-FLEX-Ace2N-4AA-mNeon-ST A122D WPRE
Purpose: AAV-mediated expression of voltage sensor under the Syn promoter, Cre-dependent expression; soma localization targeting sequence
Depositing lab: GENIE Project. Depositing organization: HHMI, Janelia Research Campus. Publication: Sensitivity optimization of a rhodopsin-based fluorescent voltage indicator. Abdelfattah AS, Zheng J, Singh A, Huang YC, Reep D, Tsegaye G, Tsang A, Arthur BJ, Rehorova M, Olson CVL, Shuai Y, Zhang L, Fu TM, Milkie DE, Moya MV, Weber TD, Lemire AL, Baker CA, Falco N, Zheng Q, Grimm JB, Yip MC, Walpita D, Chase M, Campagnola L, Murphy GJ, Wong AM, Forest CR, Mertz J, Economo MN, Turner GC, Koyama M, Lin BJ, Betzig E, Novak O, Lavis LD, Svoboda K, Korff W, Chen TW, Schreiter ER, Hasseman JP, Kolb I. Neuron. 2023 Mar 28:S0896-6273(23)00205-2. doi: 10.1016/j.neuron.2023.03.009. PubMed 37015225.
Backbone
  Vector backbone: pAAV-Syn-FLEX
  Backbone manufacturer: Scott Sternson
  Vector type: Mammalian Expression, AAV, Cre/Lox
Growth in bacteria
  Bacterial resistance: Ampicillin, 100 μg/mL
  Growth temperature: 30°C
  Growth strain: NEB Stable
  Copy number: Low Copy
Gene/Insert
  Gene/Insert name: Ace2N-4AA-mNeon-ST A122D (alt names: Ace2N-4AA-mNeon-ST insert; variant 576.6)
  Species: Synthetic
  Insert size (bp): 1728
  Mutation: A122D
  Promoter: hSynapsin1
  Tag / fusion protein: soma localization targeting sequence (C terminal on insert)
  Cloning method: Restriction Enzyme; 5′ cloning site Unknown (unknown if destroyed); 3′ cloning site Unknown (unknown if destroyed)
  Sequencing primers: 5′ ACCACGCGAGGCGCGAGATAG; 3′ TTAAAGCAGCGTATCCACAT
Terms and licenses: Academic/Nonprofit Terms; Industry Terms: Not Available to Industry
Depositor comments: Please visit https://doi.org/10.1101/2021.11.09.467909 for bioRxiv preprint.
How to cite: pGP-AAV-syn-FLEX-Ace2N-4AA-mNeon-ST A122D WPRE was a gift from GENIE Project (Addgene plasmid # 172908 ; http://n2t.net/addgene:172908 ; RRID:Addgene_172908) For viral preps, please replace (Addgene plasmid # 172908) in the above sentence with: (Addgene viral prep # 172908-AAV1)
