[The description below was written by a language model from this plasmid's Addgene catalogue record and pLannotate feature annotations shown in this document.]
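Description:
pGP-AAV-syn-FLEX-Ace2N-4AA-mNeon-ST A122D WPRE is an AAV transfer plasmid built on the pAAV-Syn-FLEX backbone for Cre-dependent, neuron-restricted expression of a genetically encoded voltage indicator. The expression cassette lies between two AAV2 inverted terminal repeats, which allow the intervening DNA to be packaged into recombinant AAV particles. In bacteria the plasmid is maintained through a ColE1/pUC-type origin and selected with ampicillin via the β-lactamase gene; an f1 origin and small lacZα and lacI remnants are carried over from the cloning backbone. The catalogue lists it as low copy and grown in a recombination-deficient strain, which is consistent with the need to keep the ITRs stable.

The payload is a synthetic 1,728 bp fusion, Ace2N-4AA-mNeon-ST, carrying the A122D mutation (variant 576.6). It joins a rhodopsin-based voltage-sensing domain to mNeonGreen. The rhodopsin portion is not annotated in the feature table, but presumably occupies the unlabelled stretch next to mNeonGreen. Short KCNJ2 (Kir2.1) and Kcnb1 (Kv2.1) fragments follow; the latter corresponds to the C-terminal soma localization targeting sequence, which restricts the sensor to the cell body. The coding sequence sits in reverse orientation relative to the human synapsin I promoter and is flanked by pairs of opposing lox2272 and loxP sites. Cre recombinase inverts the cassette and then excises sites so that it is locked in the sense orientation, limiting expression to Cre-expressing neurons. A WPRE enhances transcript stability and expression, and an SV40 polyadenylation signal is annotated downstream. The construct is used for fluorescence voltage imaging in genetically defined neuronal populations.
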