Features (pLannotate 1.2.2; 20 found; start..end, strand, type, name):
     42..174     -  repeat_region  AAV2 ITR (fragment): inverted terminal repeat of adeno-associated virus serotype 2 inverted
    256..703     +  promoter       hSyn promoter: human synapsin I promoter; confers neuron-specific expression (Kügler et al., 2003)
    733..766     -  protein_bind   lox2272: Cre-mediated recombination occurs in the 8-bp core sequence (GGATACTT). lox2272 sites are compatible with each other, but incompatible with loxP or loxN sites (Lee and Saito, 1988). Cre recombinase
    829..862     -  protein_bind   loxP: Cre-mediated recombination occurs in the 8-bp core sequence (GCATACAT). Cre recombinase
    876..1067    -  CDS            Kcnb1 (fragment): KCNB1_RAT - Experimental evidence at protein level: Swiss-Prot protein existence level 1. Voltage-gated potassium channel that mediates transmembrane potassium transport in excitable membranes, primarily in the brain, but also in the pancreas and cardiovascular system. Contributes to the regulation of the action potential (AP) repolarization, duration and frequency of repetitive AP firing in neurons, muscle cells and endocrine cells and plays a role in homeostatic attenuation of electrical excitability throughout the brain (PubMed:10024359, PubMed:10618149, PubMed:12451110, PubMed:17379638, Pu
   1173..1232    -  CDS            KCNJ2 (fragment): KCNJ2_HUMAN - Also known as IRK1. Experimental evidence at protein level: Swiss-Prot protein existence level 1. Probably participates in establishing action potential waveform and excitability of neuronal and muscle tissues. Inward rectifier potassium channels are characterized by a greater tendency to allow potassium to flow into the cell rather than out of it. Their voltage dependence is regulated by the concentration of extracellular potassium; as external potassium is raised, the voltage range of the channel opening shifts to more positive voltages. The inward rectification is mainly due t
   1233..1907    -  CDS            mNeonGreen: mNeonGreen is a basic (constitutively fluorescent) green/yellow fluorescent protein published in 2013, derived from Branchiostoma lanceolatum. It is reported to be a very rapidly-maturing monomer with moderate acid sensitivity.
   2617..2650    +  protein_bind   lox2272: Cre-mediated recombination occurs in the 8-bp core sequence (GGATACTT). lox2272 sites are compatible with each other, but incompatible with loxP or loxN sites (Lee and Saito, 1988). Cre recombinase
   2721..2754    +  protein_bind   loxP: Cre-mediated recombination occurs in the 8-bp core sequence (GCATACAT). Cre recombinase
   2772..2796    +  misc_feature   MCS (fragment): pBluescript multiple cloning site
   2796..3384    +  misc_feature   WPRE: woodchuck hepatitis virus posttranscriptional regulatory element
   3427..3548    -  polyA_signal   SV40 poly(A) signal: SV40 polyadenylation signal
   3571..3639    -  CDS            large T antigen (fragment): large T antigen from SV40 (simian virus 40)
   3710..3843    +  repeat_region  AAV2 ITR: inverted terminal repeat of adeno-associated virus serotype 2 inverted
   3837..3893    -  CDS            lacI (fragment): lac repressor; lacI; The lac repressor binds to the lac operator to inhibit transcription in E. coli. This inhibition can be relieved by adding lactose or isopropyl-β-D-thiogalactopyranoside (IPTG).
   4076..4664    -  rep_origin     ori: high-copy-number ColE1/pMB1/pBR322/pUC origin of replication
   4835..5695    -  CDS            AmpR: β-lactamase; bla; confers resistance to ampicillin, carbenicillin, and related antibiotics
   5696..5800    -  promoter       AmpR promoter: bla
   5853..6281    -  rep_origin     f1 ori (sequence partly withheld): f1 bacteriophage origin of replication; arrow indicates direction of (+) strand synthesis
   6286..47      -  CDS            lacZα (fragment) (across the origin): LacZα fragment of β-galactosidase; lacZ fragment
>Addgene plasmid #172908 | pGP-AAV-syn-FLEX-Ace2N-4AA-mNeon-ST A122D WPRE | addgene full sequence | sequence record 341477 | Addgene Partial NGS Result
GTTGGGAAGGGCGATCGGTGCGGGCCTCTTCGCTATTACGCCAGCTGCGCGCTCGCTCGCTCACTGAGGC
CGCCCGGGCAAAGCCCGGGCGTCGGGCGACCTTTGGTCGCCCGGCCTCAGTGAGCGAGCGAGCGCGCAGA
GAGGGAGTGGCCAACTCCATCACTAGGGGTTCCTTGTAGTTAATGATTAACCCGCCATGCTACTTATCTA
CGTAGCCATGCTCTAGGAAGATCTCTGCAGAGGGCCCTGCGTATGAGTGCAAGTGGGTTTTAGGACCAGG
ATGAGGCGGGGTGGGGGTGCCTACCTGACGACCGACCCCGACCCACTGGACAAGCACCCAACCCCCATTC
CCCAAATTGCGCATCCCCTATCAGAGAGGGGGAGGGGAAACAGGATGCGGCGAGGCGCGTGCGCACTGCC
AGCTTCAGCACCGCGGACAGTGCCTTCGCCCCCGCCTGGCGGCGCGCGCCACCGCCGCCTCAGCACTGAA
GGCGCGCTGACGTCACTCGCCGGTCCCCCGCAAACTCCCCTTCCCGGCCACCTTGGTCGCGTCCGCGCCG
CCGCCGGCCCAGCCGGACCGCACCACGCGAGGCGCGAGATAGGGGGGCACGGGCGCGACCATCTGCGCTG
CGGCGCCGGCGACTCAGCGCTGCCTCAGTCTGCGGTGGGCAGCGGAGGAGTCGTGTCGTGCCTGAGAGCG
CAGTCGAATTCAAGCTGCTAGCAAGGATCCCCATAACTTCGTATAAAGTATCCTATACGAAGTTATATCA
AAATAGGAAGACCAATGCTTCACCATCGACCCGAATTGCCAAGCATCACCATCGACCCATAACTTCGTAT
AATGTATGCTATACGAAGTTATACTAGAGCTTTCAGAATCGAGTAGCCTCGGGGAAATCTGTTGCGCAAG
AGATGAAGCTATCAATAGATGACATACTCCTCATGTCAATCACTCCTTCAGTCCTGGCAGGGAGGGGAGC
CACGGGACTTGGCATACTGGACATCTCAAGCTCTTCGGGAGGCTTAGACTGTGGAGCCATTTCCTTTGTG
TTCAGGATAGGCTGACTTTGCACCTCGTTCTCGTAGCAGAACACGTTGATGTCGATCTGGTCCAGGGGGA
TGTACTCGCCCTCGCTGGTGATCCTGCTCTTCACCTCGTTCTCGTAGCAGAACACGTTGATGTCGATCTG
GTCCAGGGGGATGTACTCGCCCTCGCTGGTGATCCTGCTCTTCTTGTACAGCTCGTCCATGCCCATCACA
TCGGTAAAGGCCTTTTGCCACTCCTTGAAGTTGAGCTCGGTCTTGGAGTGCTTGAGCTCCGTCTTACGGA
ACACGTACATCGGCTGGTTCTTCAGATAGTTAGCCGCCATTGGCTTGGCAAAGGTGTAGGTGGTCCGCGC
AGTGCTCCTGTAGCGCTTGCCATTTCCAGTGGTGTAACTCCACTTAAAGGTACTGATGATGGTTTTGTCG
TTGGGGTAAGTCTTCTTCGACCTGCACCAGTCCGCAGCGGTCAGCGAGTTGGTCATCACAGGACCGTCAG
CAGGGAAACCAGTCCCCTTCACCTGGGCCTCTCCTTTGATGTGGCTTCCCTCGTAGGTGTAGCGGTAGTT
AACAGTAAGGGAGGCACCATCTTCAAACTGCATTGTGCGATGGACTTGGTATCCGGAGCCATCTACCATG
GCGGCCTGGAAAGGCGACATCCCGTCAGGGTAGGGCAGGTACTGATGGAAGCCATACCCGATATGAGGGA
CCAGAATCCAGGGGGAGAACTGGAGGTCACCCTTGGTGGACTTCAGGTTTAACTCCTCATAACCATCATT
TGGATTGCCGGTGCCCTGACCCACCATGTCAAAGTCCACACCGTTGATGGAGCCAAAGATGTGTAACTCA
TGTGTCGCTGGGAGAGACCTCAGCATCTTCTTGAAGATAGTCTCATGGGCAATGAGGCACCCCATTCCAA
ACAGTGGCTTAGCGAGCACATCCAGGATTCCCATGAGAATGGCCTCATTGTCGACGGACAGCACGCCACT
ACCAGACCCGAAAGCCCACACGACAGGATAAAACACCCAGAGGATTGACAGGAAGACGAGCAGACTGACA
TAGGAGCTATGGTACTCGGGGCTTTTCTTCAGATCGTCTTTCCAAGTGGCGTTATACATCCCGTATGTCA
GGACTGCCTGCATCACACATCCAGCGATAAAGTACACCCATTTGAACTTGTGTTCATCCTCGAAGTCGCC
CAGAATACCAAACACGATCATGAAAATGTCTGCGCCGATGACCCAAGAAATCATCACTCCGCCCATCTTG
GTCATGACGATGAGATCGAGCAGGAGCAGTGGTGTGGTCAGCACCCAGTTAATATATCTTGCGTAGACCA
CCTGCCTTTCACCATTCATTGTCAGGTCCTGGTAGTTCACGGCCATTGCATAGTAAGCGGTAGCGGCGAT
AGTGCAGATGGCAATGTTGATATAGTATGCGCTCTTCAGCTCTGAAGGCCGAAAGTGCACAGCCACTCCA
AAAGCAATAGCAGCAGCAGCCATAATAGCAAAGACAATCCACTGTGCAATCATGCCGGTCTCGGTTTCCA
CGTCAGCCATGGTGGCGGATCCTAGTATAACTTCGTATAGGATACTTTATACGAAGTTATCATTGGGATT
CTTCCTATTTTGATCCAAGCATCACCATCGACCCTCTAGTCCAGATCTCACCATCGACCCATAACTTCGT
ATAGCATACATTATACGAAGTTATGTCCCTCGAAGAGGTTCGAATTCGATATCAAGCTTATCGATAATCA
ACCTCTGGATTACAAAATTTGTGAAAGATTGACTGGTATTCTTAACTATGTTGCTCCTTTTACGCTATGT
GGATACGCTGCTTTAATGCCTTTGTATCATGCTATTGCTTCCCGTATGGCTTTCATTTTCTCCTCCTTGT
ATAAATCCTGGTTGCTGTCTCTTTATGAGGAGTTGTGGCCCGTTGTCAGGCAACGTGGCGTGGTGTGCAC
TGTGTTTGCTGACGCAACCCCCACTGGTTGGGGCATTGCCACCACCTGTCAGCTCCTTTCCGGGACTTTC
GCTTTCCCCCTCCCTATTGCCACGGCGGAACTCATCGCCGCCTGCCTTGCCCGCTGCTGGACAGGGGCTC
GGCTGTTGGGCACTGACAATTCCGTGGTGTTGTCGGGGAAATCATCGTCCTTTCCTTGGCTGCTCGCCTG
TGTTGCCACCTGGATTCTGCGCGGGACGTCCTTCTGCTACGTCCCTTCGGCCCTCAATCCAGCGGACCTT
CCTTCCCGCGGCCTGCTGCCGGCTCTGCGGCCTCTTCCGCGTCTTCGCCTTCGCCCTCAGACGAGTCGGA
TCTCCCTTTGGGCCGCCTCCCCGCATCGATACCGTCGACCCGGGCGGCCGCTTCGAGCAGACATGATAAG
ATACATTGATGAGTTTGGACAAACCACAACTAGAATGCAGTGAAAAAAATGCTTTATTTGTGAAATTTGT
GATGCTATTGCTTTATTTGTAACCATTATAAGCTGCAATAAACAAGTTAACAACAACAATTGCATTCATT
TTATGTTTCAGGTTCAGGGGGAGATGTGGGAGGTTTTTTAAAGCAAGTAAAACCTCTACAAATGTGGTAA
AATCGATAAGGATCTTCCTAGAGCATGGCTACGTAGATAAGTAGCATGGCGGGTTAATCATTAACTACAA
GGAACCCCTAGTGATGGAGTTGGCCACTCCCTCTCTGCGCGCTCGCTCGCTCACTGAGGCCGGGCGACCA
AAGGTCGCCCGACGCCCGGGCTTTGCCCGGGCGGCCTCAGTGAGCGAGCGAGCGCGCAGCTGCATTAATG
AATCGGCCAACGCGCGGGGAGAGGCGGTTTGCGTATTGGGCGCTCTTCCGCTTCCTCGCTCACTGACTCG
CTGCGCTCGGTCGTTCGGCTGCGGCGAGCGGTATCAGCTCACTCAAAGGCGGTAATACGGTTATCCACAG
AATCAGGGGATAACGCAGGAAAGAACATGTGAGCAAAAGGCCAGCAAAAGGCCAGGAACCGTAAAAAGGC
CGCGTTGCTGGCGTTTTTCCATAGGCTCCGCCCCCCTGACGAGCATCACAAAAATCGACGCTCAAGTCAG
AGGTGGCGAAACCCGACAGGACTATAAAGATACCAGGCGTTTCCCCCTGGAAGCTCCCTCGTGCGCTCTC
CTGTTCCGACCCTGCCGCTTACCGGATACCTGTCCGCCTTTCTCCCTTCGGGAAGCGTGGCGCTTTCTCA
TAGCTCACGCTGTAGGTATCTCAGTTCGGTGTAGGTCGTTCGCTCCAAGCTGGGCTGTGTGCACGAACCC
CCCGTTCAGCCCGACCGCTGCGCCTTATCCGGTAACTATCGTCTTGAGTCCAACCCGGTAAGACACGACT
TATCGCCACTGGCAGCAGCCACTGGTAACAGGATTAGCAGAGCGAGGTATGTAGGCGGTGCTACAGAGTT
CTTGAAGTGGTGGCCTAACTACGGCTACACTAGAAGAACAGTATTTGGTATCTGCGCTCTGCTGAAGCCA
GTTACCTTCGGAAAAAGAGTTGGTAGCTCTTGATCCGGCAAACAAACCACCGCTGGTAGCGGTGGTTTTT
TTGTTTGCAAGCAGCAGATTACGCGCAGAAAAAAAGGATCTCAAGAAGATCCTTTGATCTTTTCTACGGG
GTCTGACGCTCAGTGGAACGAAAACTCACGTTAAGGGATTTTGGTCATGAGATTATCAAAAAGGATCTTC
ACCTAGATCCTTTTAAATTAAAAATGAAGTTTTAAATCAATCTAAAGTATATATGAGTAAACTTGGTCTG
ACAGTTACCAATGCTTAATCAGTGAGGCACCTATCTCAGCGATCTGTCTATTTCGTTCATCCATAGTTGC
CTGACTCCCCGTCGTGTAGATAACTACGATACGGGAGGGCTTACCATCTGGCCCCAGTGCTGCAATGATA
CCGCGAGACCCACGCTCACCGGCTCCAGATTTATCAGCAATAAACCAGCCAGCCGGAAGGGCCGAGCGCA
GAAGTGGTCCTGCAACTTTATCCGCCTCCATCCAGTCTATTAATTGTTGCCGGGAAGCTAGAGTAAGTAG
TTCGCCAGTTAATAGTTTGCGCAACGTTGTTGCCATTGCTACAGGCATCGTGGTGTCACGCTCGTCGTTT
GGTATGGCTTCATTCAGCTCCGGTTCCCAACGATCAAGGCGAGTTACATGATCCCCCATGTTGTGCAAAA
AAGCGGTTAGCTCCTTCGGTCCTCCGATCGTTGTCAGAAGTAAGTTGGCCGCAGTGTTATCACTCATGGT
TATGGCAGCACTGCATAATTCTCTTACTGTCATGCCATCCGTAAGATGCTTTTCTGTGACTGGTGAGTAC
TCAACCAAGTCATTCTGAGAATAGTGTATGCGGCGACCGAGTTGCTCTTGCCCGGCGTCAATACGGGATA
ATACCGCGCCACATAGCAGAACTTTAAAAGTGCTCATCATTGGAAAACGTTCTTCGGGGCGAAAACTCTC
AAGGATCTTACCGCTGTTGAGATCCAGTTCGATGTAACCCACTCGTGCACCCAACTGATCTTCAGCATCT
TTTACTTTCACCAGCGTTTCTGGGTGAGCAAAAACAGGAAGGCAAAATGCCGCAAAAAAGGGAATAAGGG
CGACACGGAAATGTTGAATACTCATACTCTTCCTTTTTCAATATTATTGAAGCATTTATCAGGGTTATTG
TCTCATGAGCGGATACATATTTGAATGTATTTAGAAAAATAAACAAATAGGGGTTCCGCGCACATTTCCC
CGAAAAGTGCCACCTAAATTGTAAGCGTTAATATTTTGTTAAAATTCGCGTTAAATTTTTGTTAAATCAG
CTCATTTTTTAACCAATAGGCCGAAATCGGCAAAATCCCTTATAAATCAAAAGAATAGACCGAGATAGGG
T
[37 nt withheld, positions 5952-5988]
AAAGAACGTGGACTCCAACGTCAAAGG
[49 nt withheld, positions 6016-6064]
T
[91 nt withheld, positions 6066-6156]
G
[124 nt withheld, positions 6158-6281]
CCCATTCGCCATTCAGGCTGCGCAACT
